>Addgene plasmid #16859 | XE133 dnWnt-1 myc CS2+ | addgene partial sequence | sequence record 23427 | 16859 with SP6
AGGATCCATCGATTCGAATTCCAGGCCATGGGGCTCTGGGCGCTGCTGCCCAGCTGGGTTTCTACTACGT
TGCTACTGGCACTGACCGCTCTGCCCGCAGCCCTGGCTGCCAACAGTAGTGGCCGATGGTGGGGCATCGT
GAACATAGCCTCCTCCACGAACCTGTTGACGGATTCCAAGAGTCTGCAGCTGGTGCTCGAGCCCAGTCTG
CAGCTGCTGAGCCGCAAGCAGCGGCGACTGATCCGACAGAACCCGGGGATCGAGCAAAAGCTGATTTCTG
AGGAGGATCTGATCCTGCACAGCGTGAGTGGAGGGCTCCAGAGCGCTGTGCGAGAGTGCAAATGGCAATT
CCGAAACCGCCGCTGGAACTGCCCCACTGCTCCGGGGCCCCACCTCTTCGGCAAGATCGTCAACCGAGGC
TGCCGAGAAACAGCGTTCATCTTCGCAATCACCTCCGCCGGGGTCACACATTCCGTGGCGCGCTCCTGCT
CCGAAGGCTCCATCGAGTCCTGCACCTGCGACTACCGGCGGCGCGGCCCTGGGGGCCCCGACTGGCACTG
GGGGGGCTGCAGTGACAACATCGATTTTGGTCGCCTCTTTGGCCGAGAGTTCGTGGACTCCGGGGAGAAG
GGGCGGGACCTACGCTTCCTCATGAACCTTCACAACAACGAGGCAGGGCGAACGACCGTGTTCTCTGAGA
TGCGCCAAGAGTGCAANTGCCACGGGATGTCCGGCTCCTGCACGGTGCGCACGTGTTGGATGCGGCTGCC
CACGCTGCNCGCTGTGGGCNANGTGCTGC
