[The description below was written by a language model from this plasmid's Addgene catalogue record.]
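Description:
XE133 dnWnt-1 myc CS2+ is a Xenopus expression plasmid built on the pCS2P+ backbone (about 5 kb without insert), a member of the CS2+ family of vectors widely used both for direct expression in vertebrate cells and embryos and as templates for in vitro synthesis of injectable mRNA. It is maintained in E. coli as a high-copy plasmid under ampicillin selection. No feature table is supplied with the record, so the positions of the promoters, polyadenylation signal and replication origin cannot be confirmed here. An SP6 promoter upstream of the insert is implied, since SP6 is listed both as the 5′ sequencing primer and as the polymerase for sense transcription.

The insert is a truncated, myc-tagged form of mouse Wnt1 (also known as int-1), PCR-amplified from an existing myc-tagged mouse Wnt-1 clone and introduced by restriction cloning. The coding sequence ends just after a conserved short peptide motif, removing the C-terminal portion of the ligand. The "dn" prefix in the name indicates that the resulting protein is intended to act as a dominant-negative Wnt-1, interfering with signalling rather than activating it. The myc epitope allows the truncated product to be detected with anti-myc antibodies, although the record does not state where in the protein the tag lies.

According to the depositor's notes, sense RNA is produced by linearizing the plasmid with Asp718 and transcribing with SP6 polymerase. This fits the typical use of such constructs, which is to generate synthetic mRNA for microinjection into Xenopus embryos to inhibit Wnt signalling in developmental studies.
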