Addgene plasmid #16859: XE133 dnWnt-1 myc CS2+
Depositing lab: Randall Moon. Depositing organization: University of Washington.
Backbone
  Vector backbone: pCS2P+
  Backbone size w/o insert (bp): 5010
  Vector type: Xenopus Expression
Growth in bacteria
  Bacterial resistance: Ampicillin, 100 μg/mL
  Growth temperature: 37°C
  Growth strain: DH5alpha
  Copy number: High Copy
Gene/Insert
  Gene/Insert name: dnWnt-1 myc CS2+ (alt name: wnt1)
  Species: M. musculus (mouse)
  Mutation: Wnt-1 gene is truncated after the SPNFC peptide sequence
  Entrez Gene: Wnt1 (a.k.a. Int-1, Wnt-1, sw, swaying)
  Tag / fusion protein: myc
  Cloning method: Restriction Enzyme
  Sequencing primers: 5′ SP6
Terms and licenses: Academic/Nonprofit Terms; Industry Terms: Not Available to Industry
Depositor comments: Transcription: For sense, linearize with Asp718 (BMB) and transcribe with. SP6. PCR amplified from myc tagged mouse Wnt-1 (McMahon and Moon). Also. referred to as int-1 spnfc or int-1 spnfcD in notebook #3. The Wnt-1 gene. is truncated acter the SPNFC peptide sequence. Notes for Use: Constructed by J. Brown.
How to cite: XE133 dnWnt-1 myc CS2+ was a gift from Randall Moon (Addgene plasmid # 16859 ; http://n2t.net/addgene:16859 ; RRID:Addgene_16859)
